>Addgene plasmid #124309 | pYPQ151D10A-x3.7 | depositor full sequence | sequence record 237782 | pYPQ151D10A-x3.7 sequence 7390 bps
CTCCTCTGGACCAGCCAGGACAGAAATGCCTCGACTTCGCTGCTACCCAAGGTTGCCGGGTGACGCACAC
CGTGGAAACGGATGAAGGCACGAACCCAGTGGACATAAGCCTGTTCGGTTCGTAAGCTGTAATGCAAGTA
GCGTATGCGCTCACGCAACTGGTCCAGAACCTTGACCGAACGCAGCGGTGGTAACGGCGCAGTGGCGGTT
TTCATGGCTTGTTATGACTGTTTTTTTGGGGTACAGTCTATGCCTCGGGCATCCAAGCAGCAAGCGCGTT
ACGCCGTGGGTCGATGTTTGATGTTATGGAGCAGCAACGATGTTACGCAGCAGGGCAGTCGCCCTAAAAC
AAAGTTAAACATCATGAGGGAAGCGGTGATCGCCGAAGTATCGACTCAACTATCAGAGGTAGTTGGCGTC
ATCGAGCGCCATCTCGAACCGACGTTGCTGGCCGTACATTTGTACGGCTCCGCAGTGGATGGCGGCCTGA
AGCCACACAGTGATATTGATTTGCTGGTTACGGTGACCGTAAGGCTTGATGAAACAACGCGGCGAGCTTT
GATCAACGACCTTTTGGAAACTTCGGCTTCCCCTGGAGAGAGCGAGATTCTCCGCGCTGTAGAAGTCACC
ATTGTTGTGCACGACGACATCATTCCGTGGCGTTATCCAGCTAAGCGCGAACTGCAATTTGGAGAATGGC
AGCGCAATGACATTCTTGCAGGTATCTTCGAGCCAGCCACGATCGACATTGATCTGGCTATCTTGCTGAC
AAAAGCAAGAGAACATAGCGTTGCCTTGGTAGGTCCAGCGGCGGAGGAACTCTTTGATCCGGTTCCTGAA
CAGGATCTATTTGAGGCGCTAAATGAAACCTTAACGCTATGGAACTCGCCGCCCGACTGGGCTGGCGATG
AGCGAAATGTAGTGCTTACGTTGTCCCGCATTTGGTACAGCGCAGTAACCGGCAAAATCGCGCCGAAGGA
TGTCGCTGCCGACTGGGCAATGGAGCGCCTGCCGGCCCAGTATCAGCCCGTCATACTTGAAGCTAGACAG
GCTTATCTTGGACAAGAAGAAGATCGCTTGGCCTCGCGCGCAGATCAGTTGGAAGAATTTGTCCACTACG
TGAAAGGCGAGATCACCAAGGTAGTCGGCAAATAACCCTCGAGCCACCCATGACCAAAATCCCTTAACGT
GAGTTACGCGTCGTTCCACTGAGCGTCAGACCCCGTAGAAAAGATCAAAGGATCTTCTTGAGATCCTTTT
TTTCTGCGCGTAATCTGCTGCTTGCAAACAAAAAAACCACCGCTACCAGCGGTGGTTTGTTTGCCGGATC
AAGAGCTACCAACTCTTTTTCCGAAGGTAACTGGCTTCAGCAGAGCGCAGATACCAAATACTGTCCTTCT
AGTGTAGCCGTAGTTAGGCCACCACTTCAAGAACTCTGTAGCACCGCCTACATACCTCGCTCTGCTAATC
CTGTTACCAGTGGCTGCTGCCAGTGGCGATAAGTCGTGTCTTACCGGGTTGGACTCAAGACGATAGTTAC
CGGATAAGGCGCAGCGGTCGGGCTGAACGGGGGGTTCGTGCACACAGCCCAGCTTGGAGCGAACGACCTA
CACCGAACTGAGATACCTACAGCGTGAGCTATGAGAAAGCGCCACGCTTCCCGAAGGGAGAAAGGCGGAC
AGGTATCCGGTAAGCGGCAGGGTCGGAACAGGAGAGCGCACGAGGGAGCTTCCAGGGGGAAACGCCTGGT
ATCTTTATAGTCCTGTCGGGTTTCGCCACCTCTGACTTGAGCGTCGATTTTTGTGATGCTCGTCAGGGGG
GCGGAGCCTATGGAAAAACGCCAGCAACGCGGCCTTTTTACGGTTCCTGGCCTTTTGCTGGCCTTTTGCT
CACATGTTCTTTCCTGCGTTATCCCCTGATTCTGTGGATAACCGTATTACCGCCTTTGAGTGAGCTGATA
CCGCTCGCCGCAGCCGAACGACCGAGCGCAGCGAGTCAGTGAGCGAGGAAGCGGAAGAGCGCCCAATACG
CAAACCGCCTCTCCCCGCGCGTTGGCCGATTCATTAATGCAGCTGGCACGACAGGTTTCCCGACTGGAAA
GCGGGCAGTGAGCGCAACGCAATTAATACGCGTACCGCGAGCCAGGAAGAGTTTGTAGAAACGCAAAAAG
GCCATCCGTCAGGATGGCCTTCTGCTTAGTTTGATGCCTGGCAGTTTATGGCGGGCGTCCTGCCCGCCAC
CCTCCGGGCCGTTGCTTCACAACGTTCAAATCCGCTCCCGGCGGATTTGTCCTACTCAGGAGAGCGTTCA
CCGACAAACAACAGATAAAACGAAAGGCCCAGTCTTCCGACTGAGCCTTTCGTTTTATTTGATGCCTGGC
AGTTCCCTACTCTCGCGTTAACGCTTGCATGGATGTTTTCCCAGTCACGACGTTGTAAAACGACGGCCAG
TCTTAAGCTCGGGCCCCAAATAATGATTTTATTTTGACTGATAGTGACCTGTTCGTTGCAACAAATTGAT
GAGCAATGCTTTTTTATAATGCCAACTTTGTACAAAAAAGCAGGCTCCGAATTCGCCCTTCACCATGGAT
TACAAGGATGATGATGATAAGGATTACAAGGATGATGATGATAAGATGGCTCCAAAGAAGAAGAGAAAGG
TTGGAATCCACGGAGTTCCAGCTGCTGATAAGAAGTACTCTATCGGACTTGCCATCGGAACCAACTCTGT
TGGATGGGCTGTTATCACCGATGAGTACAAGGTTCCATCTAAGAAGTTCAAGGTTCTTGGAAACACCGAT
AGACACTCTATCAAGAAGAACCTTATCGGTGCTCTTCTTTTCGATTCTGGAGAGACCGCTGAGGCTACCA
GATTGAAGAGAACCGCTAGAAGAAGATACACCAGAAGAAAGAACAGAATCTGCTACCTTCAGGAAATCTT
CTCTAACGAGATGGCTAAGGTTGATGATTCTTTCTTCCACAGACTTGAGGAGTCTTTCCTTGTTGAGGAG
GATAAGAAGCACGAGAGACACCCAATCTTCGGAAACATCGTTGATGAGGTTGCTTACCACGAGAAGTACC
CAACCATCTACCACCTTAGAAAGAAGTTGGTTGATTCTACCGATAAGGCTGATCTTAGACTTATCTACCT
TGCTCTTGCTCACATGATCAAGTTCAGAGGACACTTCCTTATCGAGGGAGACCTTAACCCAGATAACTCT
GATGTTGATAAGTTGTTCATCCAGCTTGTTCAGACCTACAACCAGCTTTTCGAGGAGAACCCAATCAACG
CTTCTGGAGTTGATGCTAAGGCTATCCTTTCTGCTAGACTTTCTAAGTCTCGTAGACTTGAGAACCTTAT
CGCTCAGCTTCCAGGAGAGAAGAAGAACGGACTTTTCGGAAACCTTATCGCTCTTTCTCTTGGACTTACC
CCAAACTTCAAGTCTAACTTCGATCTTGCTGAGGATACCAAGTTGCAGCTTTCTAAGGATACCTACGATG
ATGATCTTGATAACCTTCTTGCTCAGATCGGAGATCAGTACGCTGATCTTTTCCTTGCTGCTAAGAACCT
TTCTGATGCTATCCTTCTTTCTGACATCCTTAGAGTTAACACCGAGATCACCAAGGCTCCACTTTCTGCT
TCTATGATCAAGCTCTACGATGAGCACCACCAGGATCTTACCCTTTTGAAGGCTCTTGTTAGACAGCAGC
TTCCAGAGAAGTACAAGGAAATCTTCTTCGATCAGTCTAAGAACGGATACGCTGGATACATCGATGGAGG
AGCTTCTCAGGAGGAGTTCTACAAGTTCATCAAGCCAATCCTTGAGAAGATGGATGGAACCGAGGAGCTT
CTTGTTAAGTTGAACAGAGAGGATCTTCTTAGAAAGCAGAGAACCTTCGATAACGGAATCATCCCACACC
AGATCCACCTTGGAGAGCTTCACGCTATCCTTCGTAGACAGGAGGATTTCTACCCATTCTTGAAGGATAA
CAGAGAGAAGATCGAGAAGATCCTTACCTTCAGAATCCCATACTACGTTGGACCACTTGCTAGAGGAAAC
TCTCGTTTCGCTTGGATGACCAGAAAGTCTGAGGAGACCATCACCCCTTGGAACTTCGAGAAGGTTGTTG
ATAAGGGAGCTTCTGCTCAGTCTTTCATCGAGAGAATGACCAACTTCGATAAGAACCTTCCAAACGAGAA
GGTTCTTCCAAAGCACTCTCTTCTTTACGAGTACTTCACCGTTTACAACGAGCTTACCAAGGTTAAGTAC
GTTACCGAGGGAATGAGAAAGCCAGCTTTCCTTTCTGGAGACCAGAAGAAGGCTATCGTTGATCTTCTTT
TCAAGACCAACAGAAAGGTTACCGTTAAGCAGTTGAAGGAGGATTACTTCAAGAAGATCGAGTGCTTCGA
TTCTGTTGAAATCTCTGGAGTTGAGGATAGATTCAACGCTTCTCTTGGAACCTACCACGATCTTTTGAAG
ATCATCAAAGATAAGGACTTCCTTGATAACGAAGAGAACGAGGATATCCTCGAGGACATCGTTCTTACCT
TGACCCTTTTCGAGGATAGAGAGATGATCGAGGAGAGACTCAAGACCTACGCTCACCTTTTCGATGATAA
GGTTATGAAGCAGTTGAAGAGAAGAAGATACACCGGATGGGGTAGACTTTCTCGTAAGTTGATCAACGGA
ATCAGAGATAAGCAGTCTGGAAAGACCATCCTTGATTTCTTGAAGTCTGATGGATTCGCTAACAGAAACT
TCATCCAGCTTATCCACGATGATTCTCTTACCTTCAAGGAGGACATCCAGAAGGCTCAGGTTTCTGGACA
GGGAGATTCTCTTCACGAGCACATCGCTAACCTTGCTGGATCTCCAGCTATCAAGAAGGGAATCCTTCAG
ACCGTTAAGGTTGTTGATGAGCTTGTTAAGGTTATGGGTAGACACAAGCCAGAGAACATCGTTATCGAGA
TGGCTAGAGAGAACCAGACCACCCAGAAGGGACAGAAGAACTCTCGTGAGAGAATGAAGAGAATCGAGGA
GGGAATCAAGGAGCTTGGATCTCAAATCTTGAAGGAGCACCCAGTTGAGAACACCCAGCTTCAGAACGAG
AAGTTGTACCTTTACTACCTTCAGAACGGAAGAGATATGTACGTTGATCAGGAGCTTGACATCAACAGAC
TTTCTGATTACGATGTTGATCACATCGTTCCACAGTCTTTCTTGAAGGATGATTCTATCGATAACAAGGT
TCTTACCCGTTCTGATAAGAACAGAGGAAAGTCTGATAACGTTCCATCTGAGGAGGTTGTTAAGAAGATG
AAGAACTACTGGAGACAGCTTCTTAACGCTAAGTTGATCACCCAGAGAAAGTTCGATAACCTTACCAAGG
CTGAGAGAGGAGGACTTTCTGAGCTTGATAAGGCTGGATTCATCAAGAGACAGCTTGTTGAGACCAGACA
GATCACCAAGCACGTTGCTCAGATCCTTGATTCTCGTATGAACACCAAGTACGATGAGAACGATAAGTTG
ATCAGAGAGGTTAAGGTTATCACCTTGAAGTCTAAGTTGGTTTCTGATTTCAGAAAGGATTTCCAGTTCT
ACAAGGTTAGAGAGATCAACAACTACCACCACGCTCACGATGCTTACCTTAACGCTGTTGTTGGAACCGC
TCTTATCAAGAAGTACCCAAAGTTGGAGTCTGAGTTCGTTTACGGAGATTACAAGGTTTACGATGTTAGA
AAGATGATCGCTAAGTCTGAGCAGGAGATCGGAAAGGCTACCGCTAAGTACTTCTTCTACTCTAACATCA
TGAACTTCTTCAAGACCGAGATCACCCTTGCTAACGGAGAGATCAGAAAGAGACCACTTATCGAGACCAA
CGGAGAGACCGGAGAGATCGTTTGGGATAAGGGAAGAGATTTCGCTACCGTTAGAAAGGTTCTTTCTATG
CCACAGGTTAACATCGTTAAGAAAACCGAGGTTCAGACCGGAGGATTCTCTAAGGAGTCTATCCTTCCAA
AGAGAAACTCTGATAAGTTGATCGCTAGAAAGAAGGATTGGGACCCAAAGAAGTACGGAGGATTCGATTC
TCCAACCGTTGCTTACTCTGTTCTTGTTGTTGCTAAGGTTGAGAAGGGAAAGTCTAAGAAGTTGAAGTCT
GTTAAGGAGCTTCTTGGAATCACCATCATGGAGCGTTCTTCTTTCGAGAAGAACCCAATCGATTTCCTTG
AGGCTAAGGGATACAAGGAGGTTAAGAAGGATCTTATCATCAAGTTGCCAAAGTACTCTCTTTTCGAGCT
TGAGAACGGAAGAAAGAGAATGCTTGCTTCTGCTGGAGTGCTTCAGAAGGGAAACGAGCTTGCTCTTCCA
TCTAAGTACGTTAACTTCCTTTACCTTGCTTCTCACTACGAGAAGTTGAAGGGATCTCCAGAGGATAACG
AGCAGAAGCAGCTTTTCGTTGAGCAGCACAAGCACTACCTTGATGAGATCATCGAGCAAATCTCTGAGTT
CTCTAAGAGAGTTATCCTTGCTGATGCTAACCTTGATAAGGTTCTTTCTGCTTACAACAAGCACAGAGAT
AAGCCAATCAGAGAGCAGGCTGAGAACATCATCCACCTTTTCACCCTTACCAACCTTGGTGCTCCAGCTG
CTTTCAAGTACTTCGATACCACCATCGATAGAAAAAGATACACCTCTACCAAGGAGGTTCTTGATGCTAC
CCTTATCCACCAGTCTATCACCGGACTTTACGAGACCAGAATCGATCTTTCTCAGCTTGGAGGAGATAAG
AGACCAGCTGCTACCAAGAAGGCTGGACAGGCTAAGAAGAAGAAGTGAGACGTCCGATCGTTCAAACATT
TGGCAATAAAGTTTCTTAAGATTGAATCCTGTTGCCGGTCTTGCGATGATTATCATATAATTTCTGTTGA
ATTACGTTAAGCATGTAATAATTAACATGTAATGCATGACGTTATTTATGAGATGGGTTTTTATGATTAG
AGTCCCGCAATTATACATTTAATACGCGATAGAAAACAAAATATAGCGCGCAAACTAGGATAAATTATCG
CGCGCGGTGTCATCTATGTTACTAGATCGGGAATTGATCCCCCCTCGACAGCTTCCGGAAAGGGCGAATT
CGCAACTTTGTATACAAAAGTTGAACGAGAAACGTAAAATGATATAAATATCAATATATTAAATTAGATT
TTGCATAAAAAACAGACTACATAATACTGTAAAACACAACATATCCAGTCACTATGCCATCCAGCTGATA
TCCCCTATAGTGAGTCGTATTACATGGTCATAGCTGTTTCCTGGCAGCTCTGGCCCGTGTCTCAAAATCT
CTGATGTTACATTGCACAAGATAAAAATATATCATCATGC
Features (pLannotate 1.2.2; 14 found; start..end, strand, type, name):
    102..125     +  promoter       Pc promoter (fragment): intI1 (promoter lies within the coding sequence); class 1 integron promoter
    301..357     +  CDS            GmR (fragment): gentamycin acetyltransferase; aacC1; confers resistance to gentamycin
    364..1155    +  CDS            SmR: aminoglycoside adenylyltransferase (Murphy, 1985); aadA; confers resistance to spectinomycin and streptomycin
   1248..1836    +  rep_origin     ori: high-copy-number ColE1/pMB1/pBR322/pUC origin of replication
   2019..2111    +  CDS            lacI (fragment): lac repressor; lacI; The lac repressor binds to the lac operator to inhibit transcription in E. coli. This inhibition can be relieved by adding lactose or isopropyl-β-D-thiogalactopyranoside (IPTG).
   2166..2193    -  terminator     rrnB T2 terminator: transcription terminator T2 from the E. coli rrnB gene
   2325..2368    +  terminator     rrnB T1 terminator: Escherichia coli rrnB; transcription terminator T1 from the E. coli rrnB gene
   2415..2451    -  CDS            lacZα (fragment): LacZα fragment of β-galactosidase; lacZ fragment
   2467..2566    +  protein_bind   attL1: mutant version of attL; recombination site for the Gateway® LR reaction LR Clonase™
   2588..2635    +  CDS            2xFLAG: two tandem FLAG® epitope tags
   2687..6787    +  CDS            cas9: CAS9_STRP1 - Also known as csn1 From Streptococcus pyogenes serotype M1.
   6846..7098    +  terminator     NOS terminator: nopaline synthase terminator and poly(A) signal
   7143..7266    +  protein_bind   attR5: mutant version of attR; recombination site for the Gateway® LR reaction LR Clonase™
   7284..7302    -  promoter       T7 promoter: promoter for bacteriophage T7 RNA polymerase
