>Addgene plasmid #124309 | pYPQ151D10A-x3.7 | addgene full sequence | sequence record 245054 | Addgene NGS Result
GATAAGGATTACAAGGATGATGATGATAAGATGGCTCCAAAGAAGAAGAGAAAGGTTGGAATCCACGGAG
TTCCAGCTGCTGATAAGAAGTACTCTATCGGACTTGCCATCGGAACCAACTCTGTTGGATGGGCTGTTAT
CACCGATGAGTACAAGGTTCCATCTAAGAAGTTCAAGGTTCTTGGAAACACCGATAGACACTCTATCAAG
AAGAACCTTATCGGTGCTCTTCTTTTCGATTCTGGAGAGACCGCTGAGGCTACCAGATTGAAGAGAACCG
CTAGAAGAAGATACACCAGAAGAAAGAACAGAATCTGCTACCTTCAGGAAATCTTCTCTAACGAGATGGC
TAAGGTTGATGATTCTTTCTTCCACAGACTTGAGGAGTCTTTCCTTGTTGAGGAGGATAAGAAGCACGAG
AGACACCCAATCTTCGGAAACATCGTTGATGAGGTTGCTTACCACGAGAAGTACCCAACCATCTACCACC
TTAGAAAGAAGTTGGTTGATTCTACCGATAAGGCTGATCTTAGACTTATCTACCTTGCTCTTGCTCACAT
GATCAAGTTCAGAGGACACTTCCTTATCGAGGGAGACCTTAACCCAGATAACTCTGATGTTGATAAGTTG
TTCATCCAGCTTGTTCAGACCTACAACCAGCTTTTCGAGGAGAACCCAATCAACGCTTCTGGAGTTGATG
CTAAGGCTATCCTTTCTGCTAGACTTTCTAAGTCTCGTAGACTTGAGAACCTTATCGCTCAGCTTCCAGG
AGAGAAGAAGAACGGACTTTTCGGAAACCTTATCGCTCTTTCTCTTGGACTTACCCCAAACTTCAAGTCT
AACTTCGATCTTGCTGAGGATACCAAGTTGCAGCTTTCTAAGGATACCTACGATGATGATCTTGATAACC
TTCTTGCTCAGATCGGAGATCAGTACGCTGATCTTTTCCTTGCTGCTAAGAACCTTTCTGATGCTATCCT
TCTTTCTGACATCCTTAGAGTTAACACCGAGATCACCAAGGCTCCACTTTCTGCTTCTATGATCAAGCTC
TACGATGAGCACCACCAGGATCTTACCCTTTTGAAGGCTCTTGTTAGACAGCAGCTTCCAGAGAAGTACA
AGGAAATCTTCTTCGATCAGTCTAAGAACGGATACGCTGGATACATCGATGGAGGAGCTTCTCAGGAGGA
GTTCTACAAGTTCATCAAGCCAATCCTTGAGAAGATGGATGGAACCGAGGAGCTTCTTGTTAAGTTGAAC
AGAGAGGATCTTCTTAGAAAGCAGAGAACCTTCGATAACGGAATCATCCCACACCAGATCCACCTTGGAG
AGCTTCACGCTATCCTTCGTAGACAGGAGGATTTCTACCCATTCTTGAAGGATAACAGAGAGAAGATCGA
GAAGATCCTTACCTTCAGAATCCCATACTACGTTGGACCACTTGCTAGAGGAAACTCTCGTTTCGCTTGG
ATGACCAGAAAGTCTGAGGAGACCATCACCCCTTGGAACTTCGAGAAGGTTGTTGATAAGGGAGCTTCTG
CTCAGTCTTTCATCGAGAGAATGACCAACTTCGATAAGAACCTTCCAAACGAGAAGGTTCTTCCAAAGCA
CTCTCTTCTTTACGAGTACTTCACCGTTTACAACGAGCTTACCAAGGTTAAGTACGTTACCGAGGGAATG
AGAAAGCCAGCTTTCCTTTCTGGAGACCAGAAGAAGGCTATCGTTGATCTTCTTTTCAAGACCAACAGAA
AGGTTACCGTTAAGCAGTTGAAGGAGGATTACTTCAAGAAGATCGAGTGCTTCGATTCTGTTGAAATCTC
TGGAGTTGAGGATAGATTCAACGCTTCTCTTGGAACCTACCACGATCTTTTGAAGATCATCAAAGATAAG
GACTTCCTTGATAACGAAGAGAACGAGGATATCCTCGAGGACATCGTTCTTACCTTGACCCTTTTCGAGG
ATAGAGAGATGATCGAGGAGAGACTCAAGACCTACGCTCACCTTTTCGATGATAAGGTTATGAAGCAGTT
GAAGAGAAGAAGATACACCGGATGGGGTAGACTTTCTCGTAAGTTGATCAACGGAATCAGAGATAAGCAG
TCTGGAAAGACCATCCTTGATTTCTTGAAGTCTGATGGATTCGCTAACAGAAACTTCATCCAGCTTATCC
ACGATGATTCTCTTACCTTCAAGGAGGACATCCAGAAGGCTCAGGTTTCTGGACAGGGAGATTCTCTTCA
CGAGCACATCGCTAACCTTGCTGGATCTCCAGCTATCAAGAAGGGAATCCTTCAGACCGTTAAGGTTGTT
GATGAGCTTGTTAAGGTTATGGGTAGACACAAGCCAGAGAACATCGTTATCGAGATGGCTAGAGAGAACC
AGACCACCCAGAAGGGACAGAAGAACTCTCGTGAGAGAATGAAGAGAATCGAGGAGGGAATCAAGGAGCT
TGGATCTCAAATCTTGAAGGAGCACCCAGTTGAGAACACCCAGCTTCAGAACGAGAAGTTGTACCTTTAC
TACCTTCAGAACGGAAGAGATATGTACGTTGATCAGGAGCTTGACATCAACAGACTTTCTGATTACGATG
TTGATCACATCGTTCCACAGTCTTTCTTGAAGGATGATTCTATCGATAACAAGGTTCTTACCCGTTCTGA
TAAGAACAGAGGAAAGTCTGATAACGTTCCATCTGAGGAGGTTGTTAAGAAGATGAAGAACTACTGGAGA
CAGCTTCTTAACGCTAAGTTGATCACCCAGAGAAAGTTCGATAACCTTACCAAGGCTGAGAGAGGAGGAC
TTTCTGAGCTTGATAAGGCTGGATTCATCAAGAGACAGCTTGTTGAGACCAGACAGATCACCAAGCACGT
TGCTCAGATCCTTGATTCTCGTATGAACACCAAGTACGATGAGAACGATAAGTTGATCAGAGAGGTTAAG
GTTATCACCTTGAAGTCTAAGTTGGTTTCTGATTTCAGAAAGGATTTCCAGTTCTACAAGGTTAGAGAGA
TCAACAACTACCACCACGCTCACGATGCTTACCTTAACGCTGTTGTTGGAACCGCTCTTATCAAGAAGTA
CCCAAAGTTGGAGTCTGAGTTCGTTTACGGAGATTACAAGGTTTACGATGTTAGAAAGATGATCGCTAAG
TCTGAGCAGGAGATCGGAAAGGCTACCGCTAAGTACTTCTTCTACTCTAACATCATGAACTTCTTCAAGA
CCGAGATCACCCTTGCTAACGGAGAGATCAGAAAGAGACCACTTATCGAGACCAACGGAGAGACCGGAGA
GATCGTTTGGGATAAGGGAAGAGATTTCGCTACCGTTAGAAAGGTTCTTTCTATGCCACAGGTTAACATC
GTTAAGAAAACCGAGGTTCAGACCGGAGGATTCTCTAAGGAGTCTATCCTTCCAAAGAGAAACTCTGATA
AGTTGATCGCTAGAAAGAAGGATTGGGACCCAAAGAAGTACGGAGGATTCGATTCTCCAACCGTTGCTTA
CTCTGTTCTTGTTGTTGCTAAGGTTGAGAAGGGAAAGTCTAAGAAGTTGAAGTCTGTTAAGGAGCTTCTT
GGAATCACCATCATGGAGCGTTCTTCTTTCGAGAAGAACCCAATCGATTTCCTTGAGGCTAAGGGATACA
AGGAGGTTAAGAAGGATCTTATCATCAAGTTGCCAAAGTACTCTCTTTTCGAGCTTGAGAACGGAAGAAA
GAGAATGCTTGCTTCTGCTGGAGTGCTTCAGAAGGGAAACGAGCTTGCTCTTCCATCTAAGTACGTTAAC
TTCCTTTACCTTGCTTCTCACTACGAGAAGTTGAAGGGATCTCCAGAGGATAACGAGCAGAAGCAGCTTT
TCGTTGAGCAGCACAAGCACTACCTTGATGAGATCATCGAGCAAATCTCTGAGTTCTCTAAGAGAGTTAT
CCTTGCTGATGCTAACCTTGATAAGGTTCTTTCTGCTTACAACAAGCACAGAGATAAGCCAATCAGAGAG
CAGGCTGAGAACATCATCCACCTTTTCACCCTTACCAACCTTGGTGCTCCAGCTGCTTTCAAGTACTTCG
ATACCACCATCGATAGAAAAAGATACACCTCTACCAAGGAGGTTCTTGATGCTACCCTTATCCACCAGTC
TATCACCGGACTTTACGAGACCAGAATCGATCTTTCTCAGCTTGGAGGAGATAAGAGACCAGCTGCTACC
AAGAAGGCTGGACAGGCTAAGAAGAAGAAGTGAGACGTCCGATCGTTCAAACATTTGGCAATAAAGTTTC
TTAAGATTGAATCCTGTTGCCGGTCTTGCGATGATTATCATATAATTTCTGTTGAATTACGTTAAGCATG
TAATAATTAACATGTAATGCATGACGTTATTTATGAGATGGGTTTTTATGATTAGAGTCCCGCAATTATA
CATTTAATACGCGATAGAAAACAAAATATAGCGCGCAAACTAGGATAAATTATCGCGCGCGGTGTCATCT
ATGTTACTAGATCGGGAATTGATCCCCCCTCGACAGCTTCCGGAAAGGGCGAATTCGCAACTTTGTATAC
AAAAGTTGAACGAGAAACGTAAAATGATATAAATATCAATATATTAAATTAGATTTTGCATAAAAAACAG
ACTACATAATACTGTAAAACACAACATATCCAGTCACTATGCCATCCAGCTGATATCCCCTATAGTGAGT
CGTATTACATGGTCATAGCTGTTTCCTGGCAGCTCTGGCCCGTGTCTCAAAATCTCTGATGTTACATTGC
ACAAGATAAAAATATATCATCATGCCTCCTCTGGACCAGCCAGGACAGAAATGCCTCGACTTCGCTGCTA
CCCAAGGTTGCCGGGTGACGCACACCGTGGAAACGGATGAAGGCACGAACCCAGTGGACATAAGCCTGTT
CGGTTCGTAAGCTGTAATGCAAGTAGCGTATGCGCTCACGCAACTGGTCCAGAACCTTGACCGAACGCAG
CGGTGGTAACGGCGCAGTGGCGGTTTTCATGGCTTGTTATGACTGTTTTTTTGGGGTACAGTCTATGCCT
CGGGCATCCAAGCAGCAAGCGCGTTACGCCGTGGGTCGATGTTTGATGTTATGGAGCAGCAACGATGTTA
CGCAGCAGGGCAGTCGCCCTAAAACAAAGTTAAACATTATGAGGGAAGCGGTGATCGCCGAAGTATCGAC
TCAACTATCAGAGGTAGTTGGCGTCATCGAGCGCCATCTCGAACCGACGTTGCTGGCCGTACATTTGTAC
GGCTCCGCAGTGGATGGCGGCCTGAAGCCACACAGTGATATTGATTTGCTGGTTACGGTGACCGTAAGGC
TTGATGAAACAACGCGGCGAGCTTTGATCAACGACCTTTTGGAAACTTCGGCTTCCCCTGGAGAGAGCGA
GATTCTCCGCGCTGTAGAAGTCACCATTGTTGTGCACGACGACATCATTCCGTGGCGTTATCCAGCTAAG
CGCGAACTGCAATTTGGAGAATGGCAGCGCAATGACATTCTTGCAGGTATCTTCGAGCCAGCCACGATCG
ACATTGATCTGGCTATCTTGCTGACAAAAGCAAGAGAACATAGCGTTGCCTTGGTAGGTCCAGCGGCGGA
GGAACTCTTTGATCCGGTTCCTGAACAGGATCTATTTGAGGCGCTAAATGAAACCTTAACGCTATGGAAC
TCGCCGCCCGACTGGGCTGGCGATGAGCGAAATGTAGTGCTTACGTTGTCCCGCATTTGGTACAGCGCAG
TAACCGGCAAAATCGCGCCGAAGGATGTCGCTGCCGACTGGGCAATGGAGCGCCTGCCGGCCCAGTATCA
GCCCGTCATACTTGAAGCTAGACAGGCTTATCTTGGACAAGAAGAAGATCGCTTGGCCTCGCGCGCAGAT
CAGTTGGAAGAATTTGTCCACTACGTGAAAGGCGAGATCACCAAGGTAGTCGGCAAATAACCCTCGAGCC
ACCCATGACCAAAATCCCTTAACGTGAGTTACGCGTCGTTCCACTGAGCGTCAGACCCCGTAGAAAAGAT
CAAAGGATCTTCTTGAGATCCTTTTTTTCTGCGCGTAATCTGCTGCTTGCAAACAAAAAAACCACCGCTA
CCAGCGGTGGTTTGTTTGCCGGATCAAGAGCTACCAACTCTTTTTCCGAAGGTAACTGGCTTCAGCAGAG
CGCAGATACCAAATACTGTTCTTCTAGTGTAGCCGTAGTTAGGCCACCACTTCAAGAACTCTGTAGCACC
GCCTACATACCTCGCTCTGCTAATCCTGTTACCAGTGGCTGCTGCCAGTGGCGATAAGTCGTGTCTTACC
GGGTTGGACTCAAGACGATAGTTACCGGATAAGGCGCAGCGGTCGGGCTGAACGGGGGGTTCGTGCACAC
AGCCCAGCTTGGAGCGAACGACCTACACCGAACTGAGATACCTACAGCGTGAGCTATGAGAAAGCGCCAC
GCTTCCCGAAGGGAGAAAGGCGGACAGGTATCCGGTAAGCGGCAGGGTCGGAACAGGAGAGCGCACGAGG
GAGCTTCCAGGGGGAAACGCCTGGTATCTTTATAGTCCTGTCGGGTTTCGCCACCTCTGACTTGAGCGTC
GATTTTTGTGATGCTCGTCAGGGGGGCGGAGCCTATGGAAAAACGCCAGCAACGCGGCCTTTTTACGGTT
CCTGGCCTTTTGCTGGCCTTTTGCTCACATGTTCTTTCCTGCGTTATCCCCTGATTCTGTGGATAACCGT
ATTACCGCCTTTGAGTGAGCTGATACCGCTCGCCGCAGCCGAACGACCGAGCGCAGCGAGTCAGTGAGCG
AGGAAGCGGAAGAGCGCCCAATACGCAAACCGCCTCTCCCCGCGCGTTGGCCGATTCATTAATGCAGCTG
GCACGACAGGTTTCCCGACTGGAAAGCGGGCAGTGAGCGCAACGCAATTAATACGCGTACCGCGAGCCAG
GAAGAGTTTGTAGAAACGCAAAAAGGCCATCCGTCAGGATGGCCTTCTGCTTAGTTTGATGCCTGGCAGT
TTATGGCGGGCGTCCTGCCCGCCACCCTCCGGGCCGTTGCTTCACAACGTTCAAATCCGCTCCCGGCGGA
TTTGTCCTACTCAGGAGAGCGTTCACCGACAAACAACAGATAAAACGAAAGGCCCAGTCTTCCGACTGAG
CCTTTCGTTTTATTTGATGCCTGGCAGTTCCCTACTCTCGCGTTAACGCTTGCATGGATGTTTTCCCAGT
CACGACGTTGTAAAACGACGGCCAGTCTTAAGCTCGGGCCCCAAATAATGATTTTATTTTGACTGATAGT
GACCTGTTCGTTGCAACAAATTGATGAGCAATGCTTTTTTATAATGCCAACTTTGTACAAAAAAGCAGGC
TCCGAATTCGCCCTTCACCATGGATTACAAGGATGATGAT
Features (pLannotate 1.2.2; 14 found; start..end, strand, type, name):
     82..4182    +  CDS            cas9: CAS9_STRP1 - Also known as csn1 From Streptococcus pyogenes serotype M1.
   4241..4493    +  terminator     NOS terminator: nopaline synthase terminator and poly(A) signal
   4538..4661    +  protein_bind   attR5: mutant version of attR; recombination site for the Gateway® LR reaction LR Clonase™
   4679..4697    -  promoter       T7 promoter: promoter for bacteriophage T7 RNA polymerase
   4887..4910    +  promoter       Pc promoter (fragment): intI1 (promoter lies within the coding sequence); class 1 integron promoter
   5086..5142    +  CDS            GmR (fragment): gentamycin acetyltransferase; aacC1; confers resistance to gentamycin
   5149..5940    +  CDS            SmR: aminoglycoside adenylyltransferase (Murphy, 1985); aadA; confers resistance to spectinomycin and streptomycin
   6033..6621    +  rep_origin     ori: high-copy-number ColE1/pMB1/pBR322/pUC origin of replication
   6804..6896    +  CDS            lacI (fragment): lac repressor; lacI; The lac repressor binds to the lac operator to inhibit transcription in E. coli. This inhibition can be relieved by adding lactose or isopropyl-β-D-thiogalactopyranoside (IPTG).
   6951..6978    -  terminator     rrnB T2 terminator: transcription terminator T2 from the E. coli rrnB gene
   7110..7153    +  terminator     rrnB T1 terminator: Escherichia coli rrnB; transcription terminator T1 from the E. coli rrnB gene
   7200..7236    -  CDS            lacZα (fragment): LacZα fragment of β-galactosidase; lacZ fragment
   7252..7351    +  protein_bind   attL1: mutant version of attL; recombination site for the Gateway® LR reaction LR Clonase™
   7373..30      +  CDS            2xFLAG (across the origin): two tandem FLAG® epitope tags
