[The description below was written by a language model from this plasmid's Addgene catalogue record and pLannotate feature annotations shown in this document.]
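Description:
pYPQ151D10A-x3.7 is a 7,390 bp Gateway entry vector built on the pNJB91 backbone and classed as a CRISPR plasmid. It carries a plant codon-optimized Streptococcus pyogenes Cas9 that combines the D10A change with the xCas9 3.7 variant. D10A inactivates the RuvC nuclease domain, turning Cas9 into a nickase, and xCas9 3.7 is generally known as an evolved Cas9 with broadened PAM recognition and improved fidelity, in line with the associated work on high-fidelity and non-canonical-PAM Cas9 variants for plant genome editing. The plasmid is maintained in E. coli at high copy through a ColE1/pUC-type origin and is selected with spectinomycin via the aadA (SmR) aminoglycoside adenylyltransferase gene. Small fragments of an integron Pc promoter and a gentamicin resistance gene lie just upstream of the marker.

The payload sits between an attL1 site and an attR5 site, the recombination sites used in multisite Gateway LR reactions. This lets the Cas9 cassette be transferred into a destination vector, typically alongside a second entry clone such as a guide RNA module. Between these sites, a 2xFLAG epitope tag precedes the roughly 4.1 kb Cas9 coding sequence, which is followed by a nopaline synthase (NOS) terminator and polyadenylation signal for plant expression. No promoter is annotated upstream of Cas9 inside the att sites, so expression presumably depends on a promoter supplied by the destination vector, although the record does not say so. rrnB T1 and T2 terminators upstream of attL1 insulate the cassette from bacterial read-through, and a T7 promoter and short lacI and lacZα fragments are backbone remnants. The Addgene-sequenced and depositor sequence records show the same features in the same order and differ only in their numbering start point.
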