Addgene plasmid #124309: pYPQ151D10A-x3.7
Purpose: Gateway entry vector with pcoCas9D10A-x3.7 (Plant codon optimized)
Depositing lab: Yiping Qi. Depositing organization: University of Maryland, College Park. Publication: Improving Plant Genome Editing with High-Fidelity xCas9 and Non-canonical PAM-Targeting Cas9-NG. Zhong Z, Sretenovic S, Ren Q, Yang L, Bao Y, Qi C, Yuan M, He Y, Liu S, Liu X, Wang J, Huang L, Wang Y, Baby D, Wang D, Zhang T, Qi Y, Zhang Y. Mol Plant. 2019 Mar 27. pii: S1674-2052(19)30124-8. doi: 10.1016/j.molp.2019.03.011. PubMed 30928637.
Backbone
  Vector backbone: pNJB91
  Total vector size (bp): 7390
  Vector type: CRISPR
Growth in bacteria
  Bacterial resistance: Spectinomycin, 50 μg/mL
  Growth temperature: 37°C
  Growth strain: DH5alpha
  Copy number: High Copy
Gene/Insert
  Gene/Insert name: pcoCas9D10A-x3.7
Terms and licenses: Academic/Nonprofit Terms; Industry Terms: Not Available to Industry
How to cite: pYPQ151D10A-x3.7 was a gift from Yiping Qi (Addgene plasmid # 124309 ; http://n2t.net/addgene:124309 ; RRID:Addgene_124309)
